Addgene plasmid #20522: pWZL Neo Myr Flag PLK4
Depositing lab: William Hahn & Jean Zhao. Depositing organization: Dana-Farber Cancer Institute. Publication: Integrative Genomic Approaches Identify IKBKE as a Breast Cancer Oncogene (Kinase Library Clones). Boehm JS, Zhao JJ, Yao J, Kim SY, Firestein R, Dunn IF, Sjostrom SK, Garraway LA, Weremowicz S, Richardson AL, Greulich H, Stewart CJ, Mulvey LA, Shen RR, Ambrogio L, Hirozane-Kishikawa T, Hill DE, Vidal M, Meyerson M, Grenier JK, Hinkle G, Root DE, Roberts TM, Lander ES, Polyak K, Hahn WC. Cell. 2007 Jun 15. 129(6):1065-1079. 10.1016/j.cell.2007.03.052 PubMed 17574021.
Backbone
  Vector backbone: pWZL-Neo-Myr-Flag-DEST
  Backbone manufacturer: William Hahn Lab (available at Addgene, #15300)
  Vector type: Mammalian Expression, Retroviral
  Selectable markers: Neomycin (select with G418)
Growth in bacteria
  Bacterial resistance: Ampicillin, 100 μg/mL
  Growth temperature: 37°C
  Growth strain: Stbl3
  Growth instructions: Stbl3 cells to prevent recombination.
  Copy number: Unknown
Gene/Insert
  Gene/Insert name: PLK4 (alt name: polo-like kinase 4 (Drosophila))
  Species: H. sapiens (human)
  Entrez Gene: PLK4 (a.k.a. MCCRP2, SAK, STK18)
  Tag / fusion protein: Myr (N terminal on backbone); Flag (N terminal on backbone)
  Cloning method: Gateway Cloning
  Sequencing primers: 5′ pWZL-Fwd (GAA CCT CCT CGT TCG ACC); 3′ pWZL-Rev (TTC CGG GCC CTC ACA TTG)
Resource information
  A portion of this plasmid was derived from a plasmid made by: 3-G7
Terms and licenses: Academic/Nonprofit Terms; Industry Terms: Not Available to Industry
Depositor comments: ORFs were cloned into Gateway compatible pEntry vectors. An LR recombination reaction was performed to move the ORF to pWZL-Neo-Myr-Flag DEST such that the ORF would have 5' myristoylation and flag tags. This plasmid is part of a kinase library, and the gene has been verified, but has not been fully sequenced for minor mutations. Please see the following link for plasmids from this article that are not part of the kinase library http://www.addgene.org/pubmed/17574021
How to cite: pWZL Neo Myr Flag PLK4 was a gift from William Hahn & Jean Zhao (Addgene plasmid # 20522 ; http://n2t.net/addgene:20522 ; RRID:Addgene_20522)
