[The description below was written by a language model from this plasmid's Addgene catalogue record.]
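Description:
pWZL Neo Myr Flag PLK4 is a retroviral mammalian expression plasmid carrying the human PLK4 open reading frame (polo-like kinase 4, also known as SAK or STK18) in the Gateway destination backbone pWZL-Neo-Myr-Flag-DEST. It is propagated in bacteria under ampicillin selection, using a recombination-deficient strain, as is usual for retroviral plasmids whose repeated sequences can recombine. In mammalian cells, a neomycin resistance marker allows transduced or transfected populations to be selected with G418. No feature table is provided. The promoter driving the insert, the origin of replication and the arrangement of the viral elements are therefore not stated, and copy number is listed as unknown.

The PLK4 ORF was first cloned into a Gateway entry vector and then moved into the destination vector by an LR recombination reaction, placing it in frame behind two backbone-encoded N-terminal tags. The first is a myristoylation signal, which directs lipid modification and membrane targeting of the fusion protein, a strategy commonly used to promote activation of kinases. The second is a Flag epitope for detection or immunoprecipitation.

The construct is one member of a library of myristoylated, Flag-tagged human kinases, built for gain-of-function screening in a study that used integrative genomic approaches to identify breast cancer oncogenes. As a retroviral vector, it is suited to stable delivery and expression of membrane-targeted PLK4 in mammalian cells. The depositors note that the identity of the gene was verified, but the clone was not fully sequenced, so minor mutations cannot be excluded.
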