>Addgene plasmid #20522 | pWZL Neo Myr Flag PLK4 | addgene partial sequence | sequence record 26347 | 20522 with pWZL-Fwd
CTCCTTCTCTAGGCGCCGGCCGGATCCAGAATTCGCCACCATGGGGTCTTCAAAATCTAAACCAAAGGAC
CCCAGCCAGCGCCGGCGCAGGATCCGAGGTTACCTTGACTACAAAGACGATGACGACAAGCAATTGACAA
GTTTGTACAAAAAAGTTGGCATGGCGACCTGCATCGGGGAGAAGATCGAGGATTTTAAAGTTGGAAATCT
GCTTGGTAAAGGATCATTTGCTGGTGTCTACAGAGCTGAGTCCATTCACACTGGTTTGGAAGTTGCAATC
AAAATGATAGATAAGAAAGCCATGTACAAAGCAGGAATGGTACAGAGAGTCCAAAATGAGGTGAAAATAC
ATTGCCAATTGAAACATCCTTCTATCTTGGAGCTTTATAACTATTTTGAAGATAGCAATTATGTGTATCT
GGTATTAGAAATGTGCCATAATGGAGAAATGAACAGGTATCTAAAGAATAGAGTGAAACCCTTCTCAGAA
AATGAAGCTCGACACTTCATGCACCAGATCATCACAGGGATGTTGTATCTTCATTCTCATGGTATACTAC
ACCGGGACCTCACACTTTCTAACCTCCTACTGACTCGTAATATGAACATCAAGATTGCTGANTTTGGGCT
GGCAACTCAACTGAAAATGNCACATGAAAAGCACTATACATTATGTGGAACTCCTAACTACNTTTCACCA
GAAATTGCCACTCGAA
